Addgene plasmid #78811: pcDNA3-HA-RIPK3 2KR(55,363)
Purpose: To overexpress RIPK3 2KR(55,363) in Mammalian Cells
Depositing lab: Jaewhan Song. Depositing organization: Yonsei University. Publication: CHIP controls necroptosis through ubiquitylation- and lysosome-dependent degradation of RIPK3. Seo J, Lee EW, Sung H, Seong D, Dondelinger Y, Shin J, Jeong M, Lee HK, Kim JH, Han SY, Lee C, Seong JK, Vandenabeele P, Song J. Nat Cell Biol. 2016 Mar;18(3):291-302. doi: 10.1038/ncb3314. Epub 2016 Feb 22. PubMed 26900751.
Backbone
  Vector backbone: pcDNA3-HA
  Vector type: Mammalian Expression
Growth in bacteria
  Bacterial resistance: Ampicillin, 100 μg/mL
  Growth temperature: 37°C
  Growth strain: DH5alpha
  Copy number: High Copy
Gene/Insert
  Gene/Insert name: RIPK3
  Species: H. sapiens (human)
  Mutation: K55R, K363R
  Entrez Gene: RIPK3 (a.k.a. RIP3)
  Promoter: CMV
  Tag / fusion protein: HA (N terminal on backbone)
  Cloning method: Restriction Enzyme; 5′ cloning site unknown (unknown if destroyed); 3′ cloning site unknown (unknown if destroyed)
  Sequencing primers: 5′ CMV-F; 3′ BGHrev
Terms and licenses: Academic/Nonprofit Terms; Industry Terms: Not Available to Industry
How to cite: pcDNA3-HA-RIPK3 2KR(55,363) was a gift from Jaewhan Song (Addgene plasmid # 78811 ; http://n2t.net/addgene:78811 ; RRID:Addgene_78811)
