[The description below was written by a language model from this plasmid's Addgene catalogue record and pLannotate feature annotations shown in this document.]
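Description:
pcDNA3-HA-RIPK3 2KR(55,363) is a mammalian expression plasmid built on a pcDNA3-HA backbone for overexpressing a lysine-to-arginine double mutant of human RIPK3 (RIP3), the receptor-interacting kinase central to necroptosis. The plasmid is about 7 kb. It is propagated in E. coli at high copy through a ColE1/pUC-type origin with ampicillin selection from the β-lactamase gene. It also carries an f1 origin for single-stranded DNA production. For selecting stably transfected mammalian cells, an SV40 early promoter drives a neomycin phosphotransferase cassette (G418 resistance) terminated by an SV40 polyadenylation signal. Short annotated fragments of ble, lacI, an HIV-1 LTR and the lac promoter region appear to be backbone remnants or partial matches rather than functional elements.

The expression cassette uses the human CMV immediate-early enhancer and promoter upstream of the RIPK3 coding sequence, followed by the bovine growth hormone polyadenylation signal. The insert is flanked by T7 and SP6 promoters, which can be used for in vitro transcription or sequencing. According to the catalogue entry, the protein carries an N-terminal HA epitope tag supplied by the backbone. The tag is not annotated separately in the feature table but would lie in the interval between the T7 promoter and the RIPK3 reading frame. The insert bears K55R and K363R substitutions, which replace two lysines with arginines that cannot be ubiquitylated. The associated publication concerns CHIP-mediated ubiquitylation and lysosome-dependent degradation of RIPK3, so the construct is likely meant for comparison with wild-type RIPK3 in studies of its ubiquitylation, stability and necroptotic signalling. The HA tag allows detection or immunoprecipitation. The cloning sites used for the insert are not recorded.
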