Features (pLannotate 1.2.2; 21 found; start..end, strand, type, name):
     36..80      -  misc_feature   bom (fragment): basis of mobility region from pBR322
    235..614     +  enhancer       CMV enhancer: human cytomegalovirus immediate early enhancer
    615..818     +  promoter       CMV promoter: human cytomegalovirus (CMV) immediate early promoter
    814..847     +  LTR            5' LTR (truncated) (fragment): truncated 5' long terminal repeat (LTR) from HIV-1
    863..881     +  promoter       T7 promoter: promoter for bacteriophage T7 RNA polymerase
    982..2535    +  CDS            RIPK3: RIPK3_HUMAN - Also known as RIP3 From Homo sapiens (Human).
   2548..2566    -  promoter       SP6 promoter: promoter for bacteriophage SP6 RNA polymerase
   2592..2816    +  polyA_signal   bGH poly(A) signal: bovine growth hormone polyadenylation signal
   2820..2841    +  promoter       SV40 promoter (fragment): SV40 enhancer and early promoter
   2862..3290    +  rep_origin     f1 ori (sequence partly withheld): f1 bacteriophage origin of replication; arrow indicates direction of (+) strand synthesis
   3304..3634    +  promoter       SV40 promoter: SV40 enhancer and early promoter
   3701..4492    +  CDS            neo: KKA2_KLEPN - Also known as kan, nptII. Experimental evidence at protein level: Swiss-Prot protein existence level 1. Resistance to kanamycin, neomycin, paromomycin, ribostamycin, butirosin and gentamicin B. From Klebsiella pneumoniae.
   4516..4674    +  CDS            ble (fragment): BLE_KLEPN - Experimental evidence at protein level: Swiss-Prot protein existence level 1. Binding protein with a strong affinity to the bleomycin family of antibiotics. Binds to CL990; an antimitotic-antibiotic compound. From Klebsiella pneumoniae.
   4669..4790    +  polyA_signal   SV40 poly(A) signal: SV40 polyadenylation signal
   4863..4879    -  protein_bind   lac operator: The lac repressor binds to the lac operator to inhibit transcription in E. coli. This inhibition can be relieved by adding lactose or isopropyl-β-D-thiogalactopyranoside (IPTG). lac repressor encoded by lacI
   4887..4917    -  promoter       lac promoter: promoter for the E. coli lac operon
   4932..4953    -  protein_bind   CAP binding site: CAP binding activates transcription in the presence of cAMP. E. coli catabolite activator protein
   4966..5058    -  CDS            lacI (fragment): lac repressor; lacI; The lac repressor binds to the lac operator to inhibit transcription in E. coli. This inhibition can be relieved by adding lactose or isopropyl-β-D-thiogalactopyranoside (IPTG).
   5241..5829    -  rep_origin     ori: high-copy-number ColE1/pMB1/pBR322/pUC origin of replication
   6000..6860    -  CDS            AmpR: β-lactamase; bla; confers resistance to ampicillin, carbenicillin, and related antibiotics
   6861..6965    -  promoter       AmpR promoter: bla
>Addgene plasmid #78811 | pcDNA3-HA-RIPK3 2KR(55,363) | addgene full sequence | sequence record 149245 | Addgene assembled sequence
GACGGATCGGGAGATCTCCCGATCCCCTATGGTCGACTCTCAGTACAATCTGCTCTGATGCCGCATAGTT
AAGCCAGTATCTGCTCCCTGCTTGTGTGTTGGAGGTCGCTGAGTAGTGCGCGAGCAAAATTTAAGCTACA
ACAAGGCAAGGCTTGACCGACAATTGCATGAAGAATCTGCTTAGGGTTAGGCGTTTTGCGCTGCTTCGCG
ATGTACGGGCCAGATATACGCGTTGACATTGATTATTGACTAGTTATTAATAGTAATCAATTACGGGGTC
ATTAGTTCATAGCCCATATATGGAGTTCCGCGTTACATAACTTACGGTAAATGGCCCGCCTGGCTGACCG
CCCAACGACCCCCGCCCATTGACGTCAATAATGACGTATGTTCCCATAGTAACGCCAATAGGGACTTTCC
ATTGACGTCAATGGGTGGACTATTTACGGTAAACTGCCCACTTGGCAGTACATCAAGTGTATCATATGCC
AAGTACGCCCCCTATTGACGTCAATGACGGTAAATGGCCCGCCTGGCATTATGCCCAGTACATGACCTTA
TGGGACTTTCCTACTTGGCAGTACATCTACGTATTAGTCATCGCTATTACCATGGTGATGCGGTTTTGGC
AGTACATCAATGGGCGTGGATAGCGGTTTGACTCACGGGGATTTCCAAGTCTCCACCCCATTGACGTCAA
TGGGAGTTTGTTTTGGCACCAAAATCAACGGGACTTTCCAAAATGTCGTAACAACTCCGCCCCATTGACG
CAAATGGGCGGTAGGCGTGTACGGTGGGAGGTCTATATAAGCAGAGCTCTCTGGCTAACTAGAGAACCCA
CTGCTTACTGGCTTATCGAAATTAATACGACTCACTATAGGGAGACCCAAGCTTGGTACCATGGCCTCCT
ACCCTTATGATGTGCCAGATTATGCCTCTCCCGAATTCTGCAGATATCCATCACACTGGCGGCCGCTCGA
GATGTCGTGCGTCAAGTTATGGCCCAGCGGTGCCCCCGCCCCCTTGGTGTCCATCGAGGAACTGGAGAAC
CAGGAGCTCGTCGGCAAAGGCGGGTTCGGCACAGTGTTCCGGGCGCAACATAGGAAGTGGGGCTACGATG
TGGCGGTCAAGATCGTAAACTCGCGGGCGATATCCAGGGAGGTCAAGGCCATGGCAAGTCTGGATAACGA
ATTCGTGCTGCGCCTAGAAGGGGTTATCGAGAAGGTGAACTGGGACCAAGATCCCAAGCCGGCTCTGGTG
ACTAAATTCATGGAGAACGGCTCCTTGTCGGGGCTGCTGCAGTCCCAGTGCCCTCGGCCCTGGCCGCTCC
TTTGCCGCCTGCTGAAAGAAGTGGTGCTTGGGATGTTTTACCTGCACGACCAGAACCCGGTGCTCCTGCA
CCGGGACCTCAAGCCATCCAACGTCCTGCTGGACCCAGAGCTGCACGTCAAGCTGGCAGATTTTGGCCTG
TCCACATTTCAGGGAGGCTCACAGTCAGGGACAGGGTCCGGGGAGCCAGGGGGCACCCTGGGCTACTTGG
CCCCAGAACTGTTTGTTAACGTAAACCGGAAGGCCTCCACAGCCAGTGACGTCTACAGCTTCGGGATCCT
AATGTGGGCAGTGCTTGCTGGAAGAGAAGTTGAGTTGCCAACCGAACCATCACTCGTGTACGAAGCAGTG
TGCAACAGGCAGAACCGGCCTTCATTGGCTGAGCTGCCCCAAGCCGGGCCTGAGACTCCCGGCTTAGAAG
GACTGAAGGAGCTAATGCAGCTCTGCTGGAGCAGTGAGCCCAAGGACAGACCCTCCTTCCAGGAATGCCT
ACCAAAAACTGATGAAGTCTTCCAGATGGTGGAGAACAATATGAATGCTGCTGTCTCCACGGTAAAGGAT
TTCCTGTCTCAGCTCAGGAGCAGCAATAGGAGATTTTCTATCCCAGAGTCAGGCCAAGGAGGGACAGAAA
TGGATGGCTTTAGGAGAACCATAGAAAACCAGCACTCTCGTAATGATGTCATGGTTTCTGAGTGGCTAAA
CAAACTGAATCTAGAGGAGCCTCCCAGCTCTGTTCCTCGAAAATGCCCGAGCCTTACCAAGAGGAGCAGG
GCACAAGAGGAGCAGGTTCCACAAGCCTGGACAGCAGGCACATCTTCAGATTCGATGGCCCAACCTCCCC
AGACTCCAGAGACCTCAACTTTCAGAAACCAGATGCCCAGCCCTACCTCAACTGGAACACCAAGTCCTGG
ACCCCGAGGGAATCAGGGGGCTGAGAGACAAGGCATGAACTGGTCCTGCAGGACCCCGGAGCCAAATCCA
GTAACAGGGCGACCGCTCGTTAACATATACAACTGCTCTGGGGTGCAAGTTGGAGACAACAACTACTTGA
CTATGCAACAGACAACTGCCTTGCCCACATGGGGCTTGGCACCTTCGGGCAAGGGGAGGGGCTTGCAGCA
CCCCCCACCAGTAGGTTCGCAAGAAGGCCCTAAAGATCCTGAAGCCTGGAGCAGGCCACAGGGTTGGTAT
AATCATAGCGGGAAATAAGGGCCCTATTCTATAGTGTCACCTAAATGCTAGAGCTCGCTGATCAGCCTCG
ACTGTGCCTTCTAGTTGCCAGCCATCTGTTGTTTGCCCCTCCCCCGTGCCTTCCTTGACCCTGGAAGGTG
CCACTCCCACTGTCCTTTCCTAATAAAATGAGGAAATTGCATCGCATTGTCTGAGTAGGTGTCATTCTAT
TCTGGGGGGTGGGGTGGGGCAGGACAGCAAGGGGGAGGATTGGGAAGACAATAGCAGGCATGCTGGGGAT
GCGGTGGGCTCTATGGCTTCTGAGGCGGAAAGAACCAGCTGGGGCTCTAGGGGGTATCCCC
[124 nt withheld, positions 2862-2985]
C
[32 nt withheld, positions 2987-3018]
CA
[57 nt withheld, positions 3021-3077]
A
[49 nt withheld, positions 3079-3127]
CCTTTGACGTTGGAGTCCACGTTCTTT
[37 nt withheld, positions 3155-3191]
ACCCTATCTCGGTCTATTCTTTTGATTTATAAGGGATTTTGGGGATTTCGGCCTATTGGTTAAAAAATGA
GCTGATTTAACAAAAATTTAACGCGAATTAATTCTGTGGAATGTGTGTCAGTTAGGGTGTGGAAAGTCCC
CAGGCTCCCCAGGCAGGCAGAAGTATGCAAAGCATGCATCTCAATTAGTCAGCAACCAGGTGTGGAAAGT
CCCCAGGCTCCCCAGCAGGCAGAAGTATGCAAAGCATGCATCTCAATTAGTCAGCAACCATAGTCCCGCC
CCTAACTCCGCCCATCCCGCCCCTAACTCCGCCCAGTTCCGCCCATTCTCCGCCCCATGGCTGACTAATT
TTTTTTATTTATGCAGAGGCCGAGGCCGCCTCTGCCTCTGAGCTATTCCAGAAGTAGTGAGGAGGCTTTT
TTGGAGGCCTAGGCTTTTGCAAAAAGCTCCCGGGAGCTTGTATATCCATTTTCGGATCTGATCAAGAGAC
AGGATGAGGATCGTTTCGCATGATTGAACAAGATGGATTGCACGCAGGTTCTCCGGCCGCTTGGGTGGAG
AGGCTATTCGGCTATGACTGGGCACAACAGACAATCGGCTGCTCTGATGCCGCCGTGTTCCGGCTGTCAG
CGCAGGGGCGCCCGGTTCTTTTTGTCAAGACCGACCTGTCCGGTGCCCTGAATGAACTGCAGGACGAGGC
AGCGCGGCTATCGTGGCTGGCCACGACGGGCGTTCCTTGCGCAGCTGTGCTCGACGTTGTCACTGAAGCG
GGAAGGGACTGGCTGCTATTGGGCGAAGTGCCGGGGCAGGATCTCCTGTCATCTCACCTTGCTCCTGCCG
AGAAAGTATCCATCATGGCTGATGCAATGCGGCGGCTGCATACGCTTGATCCGGCTACCTGCCCATTCGA
CCACCAAGCGAAACATCGCATCGAGCGAGCACGTACTCGGATGGAAGCCGGTCTTGTCGATCAGGATGAT
CTGGACGAAGAGCATCAGGGGCTCGCGCCAGCCGAACTGTTCGCCAGGCTCAAGGCGCGCATGCCCGACG
GCGAGGATCTCGTCGTGACCCATGGCGATGCCTGCTTGCCGAATATCATGGTGGAAAATGGCCGCTTTTC
TGGATTCATCGACTGTGGCCGGCTGGGTGTGGCGGACCGCTATCAGGACATAGCGTTGGCTACCCGTGAT
ATTGCTGAAGAGCTTGGCGGCGAATGGGCTGACCGCTTCCTCGTGCTTTACGGTATCGCCGCTCCCGATT
CGCAGCGCATCGCCTTCTATCGCCTTCTTGACGAGTTCTTCTGAGCGGGACTCTGGGGTTCGAAATGACC
GACCAAGCGACGCCCAACCTGCCATCACGAGATTTCGATTCCACCGCCGCCTTCTATGAAAGGTTGGGCT
TCGGAATCGTTTTCCGGGACGCCGGCTGGATGATCCTCCAGCGCGGGGATCTCATGCTGGAGTTCTTCGC
CCACCCCAACTTGTTTATTGCAGCTTATAATGGTTACAAATAAAGCAATAGCATCACAAATTTCACAAAT
AAAGCATTTTTTTCACTGCATTCTAGTTGTGGTTTGTCCAAACTCATCAATGTATCTTATCATGTCTGTA
TACCGTCGACCTCTAGCTAGAGCTTGGCGTAATCATGGTCATAGCTGTTTCCTGTGTGAAATTGTTATCC
GCTCACAATTCCACACAACATACGAGCCGGAAGCATAAAGTGTAAAGCCTGGGGTGCCTAATGAGTGAGC
TAACTCACATTAATTGCGTTGCGCTCACTGCCCGCTTTCCAGTCGGGAAACCTGTCGTGCCAGCTGCATT
AATGAATCGGCCAACGCGCGGGGAGAGGCGGTTTGCGTATTGGGCGCTCTTCCGCTTCCTCGCTCACTGA
CTCGCTGCGCTCGGTCGTTCGGCTGCGGCGAGCGGTATCAGCTCACTCAAAGGCGGTAATACGGTTATCC
ACAGAATCAGGGGATAACGCAGGAAAGAACATGTGAGCAAAAGGCCAGCAAAAGGCCAGGAACCGTAAAA
AGGCCGCGTTGCTGGCGTTTTTCCATAGGCTCCGCCCCCCTGACGAGCATCACAAAAATCGACGCTCAAG
TCAGAGGTGGCGAAACCCGACAGGACTATAAAGATACCAGGCGTTTCCCCCTGGAAGCTCCCTCGTGCGC
TCTCCTGTTCCGACCCTGCCGCTTACCGGATACCTGTCCGCCTTTCTCCCTTCGGGAAGCGTGGCGCTTT
CTCAATGCTCACGCTGTAGGTATCTCAGTTCGGTGTAGGTCGTTCGCTCCAAGCTGGGCTGTGTGCACGA
ACCCCCCGTTCAGCCCGACCGCTGCGCCTTATCCGGTAACTATCGTCTTGAGTCCAACCCGGTAAGACAC
GACTTATCGCCACTGGCAGCAGCCACTGGTAACAGGATTAGCAGAGCGAGGTATGTAGGCGGTGCTACAG
AGTTCTTGAAGTGGTGGCCTAACTACGGCTACACTAGAAGGACAGTATTTGGTATCTGCGCTCTGCTGAA
GCCAGTTACCTTCGGAAAAAGAGTTGGTAGCTCTTGATCCGGCAAACAAACCACCGCTGGTAGCGGTGGT
TTTTTTGTTTGCAAGCAGCAGATTACGCGCAGAAAAAAAGGATCTCAAGAAGATCCTTTGATCTTTTCTA
CGGGGTCTGACGCTCAGTGGAACGAAAACTCACGTTAAGGGATTTTGGTCATGAGATTATCAAAAAGGAT
CTTCACCTAGATCCTTTTAAATTAAAAATGAAGTTTTAAATCAATCTAAAGTATATATGAGTAAACTTGG
TCTGACAGTTACCAATGCTTAATCAGTGAGGCACCTATCTCAGCGATCTGTCTATTTCGTTCATCCATAG
TTGCCTGACTCCCCGTCGTGTAGATAACTACGATACGGGAGGGCTTACCATCTGGCCCCAGTGCTGCAAT
GATACCGCGAGACCCACGCTCACCGGCTCCAGATTTATCAGCAATAAACCAGCCAGCCGGAAGGGCCGAG
CGCAGAAGTGGTCCTGCAACTTTATCCGCCTCCATCCAGTCTATTAATTGTTGCCGGGAAGCTAGAGTAA
GTAGTTCGCCAGTTAATAGTTTGCGCAACGTTGTTGCCATTGCTACAGGCATCGTGGTGTCACGCTCGTC
GTTTGGTATGGCTTCATTCAGCTCCGGTTCCCAACGATCAAGGCGAGTTACATGATCCCCCATGTTGTGC
AAAAAAGCGGTTAGCTCCTTCGGTCCTCCGATCGTTGTCAGAAGTAAGTTGGCCGCAGTGTTATCACTCA
TGGTTATGGCAGCACTGCATAATTCTCTTACTGTCATGCCATCCGTAAGATGCTTTTCTGTGACTGGTGA
GTACTCAACCAAGTCATTCTGAGAATAGTGTATGCGGCGACCGAGTTGCTCTTGCCCGGCGTCAATACGG
GATAATACCGCGCCACATAGCAGAACTTTAAAAGTGCTCATCATTGGAAAACGTTCTTCGGGGCGAAAAC
TCTCAAGGATCTTACCGCTGTTGAGATCCAGTTCGATGTAACCCACTCGTGCACCCAACTGATCTTCAGC
ATCTTTTACTTTCACCAGCGTTTCTGGGTGAGCAAAAACAGGAAGGCAAAATGCCGCAAAAAAGGGAATA
AGGGCGACACGGAAATGTTGAATACTCATACTCTTCCTTTTTCAATATTATTGAAGCATTTATCAGGGTT
ATTGTCTCATGAGCGGATACATATTTGAATGTATTTAGAAAAATAAACAAATAGGGGTTCCGCGCACATT
TCCCCGAAAAGTGCCACCTGACGTC
