>Addgene plasmid #78811 | pcDNA3-HA-RIPK3 2KR(55,363) | addgene partial sequence | sequence record 149242 | CMV-F 5'-CGCAAATGGGCGGTAGGCGTG-3'
GCAGAGCTCTCTGGCTAACTAGAGAACCCACTGCTTACTGGCTTATCGAAATTAATACGACTCACTATAG
GGAGACCCAAGCTTGGTACCATGGCCTCCTACCCTTATGATGTGCCAGATTATGCCTCTCCCGAATTCTG
CAGATATCCATCACACTGGCGGCCGCTCGAGATGTCGTGCGTCAAGTTATGGCCCAGCGGTGCCCCCGCC
CCCTTGGTGTCCATCGAGGAACTGGAGAACCAGGAGCTCGTCGGCAAAGGCGGGTTCGGCACAGTGTTCC
GGGCGCAACATAGGAAGTGGGGCTACGATGTGGCGGTCAAGATCGTAAACTCGCGGGCGATATCCAGGGA
GGTCAAGGCCATGGCAAGTCTGGATAACGAATTCGTGCTGCGCCTAGAAGGGGTTATCGAGAAGGTGAAC
TGGGACCAAGATCCCAAGCCGGCTCTGGTGACTAAATTCATGGAGAACGGCTCCTTGTCGGGGCTGCTGC
AGTCCCAGTGCCCTCGGCCCTGGCCGCTCCTTTGCCGCCTGCTGAAAGAAGTGGTGCTTGGGATGTTTTA
CCTGCACGACCAGAACCCGGTGCTCCTGCACCGGGACCTCAAGCCATCCAACGTCCTGCTGGACCCAGAG
CTGCACGTCAAGCTGGCAGATTTTGGCCTGTCCACATTTCAGGGAGGCTCACAGTCAGGGACAGGGTCCG
GGGAGCCAGGGGGCACCCTGGGCTACTTGGCCCCAGAACTGTTTGTTAACGTAAACCGGAAGGCCTCCAC
AGCCAGTGACGTCTACAGCTTCGGGATCCTAATGTG
