>Addgene plasmid #78811 | pcDNA3-HA-RIPK3 2KR(55,363) | addgene partial sequence | sequence record 149243 | BGH-rev 5'-TAGAAGGCACAGTCGAGG-3'
CTATAGAATAGGGCCCTTATTTCCCGCTATGATTATACCAACCCTGTGGCCTGCTCCAGGCTTCAGGATC
TTTAGGGCCTTCTTGCGAACCTACTGGTGGGGGGTGCTGCAAGCCCCTCCCCTTGCCCGAAGGTGCCAAG
CCCCATGTGGGCAAGGCAGTTGTCTGTTGCATAGTCAAGTAGTTGTTGTCTCCAACTTGCACCCCAGAGC
AGTTGTATATGTTAACGAGCGGTCGCCCTGTTACTGGATTTGGCTCCGGGGTCCTGCAGGACCAGTTCAT
GCCTTGTCTCTCAGCCCCCTGATTCCCTCGGGGTCCAGGACTTGGTGTTCCAGTTGAGGTAGGGCTGGGC
ATCTGGTTTCTGAAAGTTGAGGTCTCTGGAGTCTGGGGAGGTTGGGCCATCGAATCTGAAGATGTGCCTG
CTGTCCAGGCTTGTGGAACCTGCTCCTCTTGTGCCCTGCTCCTCTTGGTAAGGCTCGGGCATTTTCGAGG
AACAGAGCTGGGAGGCTCCTCTAGATTCAGTTTGTTTAGCCACTCAGAAACCATGACATCATTACGAGAG
TGCTGGTTTTCTATGGTTCTCCTAAAGCCATCCATTTCTGTCCCTCCTTGGCCTGACTCTGGGATAGAAA
ATCTCCTATTGCTGCTCCTGAGCTGAGACAGGAAATCCTTTACCGTGGAGACAGCAGCATTCATATTGTT
CTCCACCATCTGGAAGACTTCATCAGTTTTTGGTAGGCATTCCTGGAAGGAGGGTCTGTCCTTGGGCTCA
CTGCTCCAGCAGA
